>Addgene plasmid #78345 | pINDUCER20-FLAG-hSRF (#799) | addgene partial sequence | sequence record 152382 | Futet-F 5'-CTCCATAGAAGACACCGGGA-3'
ATTCTGCAGATATCAACAAGTTTGTACAAAAAAGCAGGCTCCGCGGCCGCCCCCTTCACCGCCACCATGG
ATTACAAGGATGACGACGATAAGAGCCCGGGCGGATCCATGTTACCGACCCAAGCTGGGGCCGCGGCGGC
TCTGGGCCGGGGCTCGGCCCTGGGGGGCAGCCTGAACCGGACCCCGA
