>Addgene plasmid #78345 | pINDUCER20-FLAG-hSRF (#799) | addgene partial sequence | sequence record 152384 | hUBCpro-R 5'-CTAAGGCCGAGTCTTATGAGCAG-3'
GATCAGGACGCTCGCTGCGCCCTTCGTCTGACGTGGCAGCGCTCGCCGTGAGGAGGGGGGCGCCCGCGGG
AGGCGCCAAAACCCGGCGCGGAGGCCAGATCTTGGGTGGGTTACTCCAGACTGCCTTGGGAAAAGCGCCT
CCCCTACCCGGTAGAATTTCTAGTTTAATTAATCATTACTAAGCGTAGTCTGGGACGTCGTATGGGTATT
CGAACCGCGGGCCCTCTAGACTCGAGCGGCCGCCACTGTGCTGGATATCAACCACTTTGTACAAGAAAGC
TGGGTCGGCGCGCCCACCCTTTCATTCACTCTTGGTGCTGTGGGCGGTGTCCAGGTTCACCACCTGTAGC
TCGGTGAGGTTGCTGCTGCTCCCGGCCTGCTGCCCTATCACAGCCATCTGGTGGAGCTGAACTGCTGAAA
CAGGGATCTGCACTGTCCCAGATGATGCTGTCAGGAACACCTGGGGGACGCCACCTGGCTCCTGGACCTG
GCTGTGTGACACCTGCATGGTGGATGGTGCCTGGGAGAAGGCATTCAGCACGGTGAGGCTGCCATCACCC
AGGCCCGAGGTGGGGGCATACATCACCGCATGCGGGCTAGGGTACATCATGTGGCCACCCACAGTTGTGG
GCACGGATGACGTCATGATGGTGGCGGGCAGCGTCACTGTCCCGCTGGAGGAGGTCTGCGTGAGGTCTGT
GCTGCTGTCACGGGAGGGAGACGCTTGCTGTGGGGCCTGGTGCACTTGAATGGCCTGCACTGGGACCTGC
TGGGCCACTGCCCCACCAGGCATGAGGGTGAAGCTGGTAGGCAGCTGCATAAGGCCC
