[The description below was written by a language model from this plasmid's Addgene catalogue record.]
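Description:
pINDUCER20-FLAG-hSRF is a lentiviral expression plasmid built on the pInducer20 backbone, designed for doxycycline-inducible overexpression of human serum response factor (SRF) in mammalian cells. The finished construct is recorded at about 13.3 kb, from a backbone of roughly 11.8 kb. It is maintained in bacteria as a high-copy plasmid under ampicillin selection. The recorded host is a recombination-deficient "stable" strain, a common choice for lentiviral vectors because their repeated LTR sequences can rearrange. Transduced mammalian cells are selected through a neomycin resistance marker using G418.

The payload is the human SRF open reading frame, about 1.5 kb and corresponding to the reference mRNA, carrying an N-terminal FLAG epitope tag that allows the exogenous protein to be detected or immunoprecipitated separately from endogenous SRF. The insert was introduced by Gateway recombination cloning and sits downstream of the TRE2 promoter, a tetracycline-responsive element that is activated only when a reverse tetracycline transactivator binds it in the presence of doxycycline. The record does not list the transactivator cassette, the promoter driving the neomycin marker, or the individual viral elements, and no feature table is provided, so these backbone details cannot be confirmed here.

In use, the plasmid serves as a transfer vector for producing lentiviral particles that integrate the inducible cassette into target cells. This yields stable, G418-selected populations in which FLAG-SRF expression can be switched on and titrated with doxycycline. That makes it suitable for gain-of-function studies of this transcription factor.
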