Addgene plasmid #78345: pINDUCER20-FLAG-hSRF (#799)
Purpose: Doxycycline-inducible lentiviral overexpression of human SRF ORF with a FLAG tag
Depositing lab: Matthew Alexander & Louis Kunkel. Depositing organization: Boston Children's Hospital.
Backbone
  Vector backbone: pInducer20 (Addgene plasmid #44012)
  Backbone manufacturer: Stephen Elledge
  Backbone size w/o insert (bp): 11791
  Total vector size (bp): 13340
  Vector type: Lentiviral
  Selectable markers: Neomycin (select with G418)
Growth in bacteria
  Bacterial resistance: Ampicillin, 100 μg/mL
  Growth temperature: 37°C
  Growth strain: NEB Stable
  Copy number: High Copy
Gene/Insert
  Gene/Insert name: SRF (alt name: serum response factor)
  Species: H. sapiens (human)
  Insert size (bp): 1524
  GenBank ID: NM_003131.3
  Entrez Gene: SRF (a.k.a. MCM1)
  Promoter: TRE2
  Tag / fusion protein: FLAG (N terminal on insert)
  Cloning method: Gateway Cloning
  Sequencing primers: 5′ CAAGGATGACGACGATAAG
Terms and licenses: Academic/Nonprofit Terms; Industry Terms: Not Available to Industry
Depositor comments: Please contact Dr. Alexander if you have any questions.
How to cite: pINDUCER20-FLAG-hSRF (#799) was a gift from Matthew Alexander & Louis Kunkel (Addgene plasmid # 78345 ; http://n2t.net/addgene:78345 ; RRID:Addgene_78345)
